Addgene plasmid #60585: pMemoryArray
Purpose: An array constructed by concatenating the attB/P sites of the 11 phage integrases and can be used to distinguish 2048 possible combinations of events.
Depositing lab: Christopher Voigt. Depositing organization: Massachusetts Institute of Technology. Publication: Permanent genetic memory with >1-byte capacity. Yang L, Nielsen AA, Fernandez-Rodriguez J, McClune CJ, Laub MT, Lu TK, Voigt CA. Nat Methods. 2014 Dec;11(12):1261-6. doi: 10.1038/nmeth.3147. Epub 2014 Oct 26. PubMed 25344638.
Backbone
  Vector backbone: unknown
  Total vector size (bp): 3793
  Vector type: Bacterial Expression
Growth in bacteria
  Bacterial resistance: Chloramphenicol, 25 μg/mL
  Growth temperature: 37°C
  Growth strain: DH10B
  Copy number: Unknown
Gene/Insert
  Gene/Insert name: MemoryArray (alt name: 11 attB/P sites and spacers)
  Species: Synthetic
  Cloning method: Unknown
  Sequencing primers: 5′ CAT-R
Terms and licenses: Academic/Nonprofit Terms; Industry Terms: Not Available to Industry
Depositor comments: An array was constructed by concatenating the attB/P sites of the 11 phage integrases to form a linear 2kb piece of DNA. Random spacers (50 bp) with 50% GC content are included between the att sites.
How to cite: pMemoryArray was a gift from Christopher Voigt (Addgene plasmid # 60585 ; http://n2t.net/addgene:60585 ; RRID:Addgene_60585)
