[The description below was written by a language model from this plasmid's Addgene catalogue record and pLannotate feature annotations shown in this document.]
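Description:
pMemoryArray is a small bacterial plasmid (catalogued at about 3.8 kb; the deposited sequence record is 3,759 nt) that carries a synthetic DNA "memory array" for recording recombinase activity in E. coli. The backbone is not named in the record, but the feature annotation shows a p15A origin of replication, a medium-copy origin that is compatible with ColE1-type plasmids. It also shows a chloramphenicol acetyltransferase (cat) gene driven by its native cat promoter and followed by a lambda t0 terminator, which matches the listed chloramphenicol selection. The copy number is recorded as unknown.

The payload is a roughly 2 kb linear array made by concatenating the attB/attP recognition site pairs of 11 different phage integrases. Random 50 bp spacers of 50% GC content sit between the att sites. The array works as a passive substrate and is not an expression cassette: no promoter, reporter or integrase gene is annotated in this region, so the integrases would presumably be supplied from elsewhere, such as a compatible plasmid. When a given integrase acts on its own att pair, it permanently rearranges that segment. Each of the 11 positions therefore behaves as an independent one-bit switch, and together they can distinguish 2,048 combinations of events, a capacity of more than one byte.

The att sites themselves are not annotated in the feature table. The short fragment matches found there to ytlA, sfsA, lacE and comGA, and to bom and the RSF origin, fall within or beside the array region. They are most likely incidental similarities to att-site or spacer sequence and not functional genes.
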