Features (pLannotate 1.2.2; 10 found; start..end, strand, type, name):
    383..480     -  promoter       cat promoter: promoter of the E. coli cat gene encoding chloramphenicol acetyltransferase
   1198..1263    -  CDS            ytlA (fragment): YTLA_BACSU - Also known as ytlB. Protein inferred from homology: Swiss-Prot protein existence level 3. From Bacillus subtilis (strain 168).
   1919..1984    +  CDS            sfsA (fragment): SFSA_CLOBA - Protein inferred from homology: Swiss-Prot protein existence level 3. From Clostridium botulinum (strain Alaska E43 / Type E3).
   2101..2175    +  CDS            lacE (fragment): PTLCB_STAAN - Experimental evidence at protein level: Swiss-Prot protein existence level 1. The phosphoenolpyruvate-dependent sugar phosphotransferase system (sugar PTS), a major carbohydrate active transport system, catalyzes the phosphorylation of incoming sugar substrates concomitantly with their translocation across the cell membrane. The enzyme II LacEF PTS system is involved in lactose transport. From Staphylococcus aureus (strain N315).
   2363..2458    +  CDS            comGA (fragment): COMGA_BACSU - Also known as comG1. Experimental evidence at protein level: Swiss-Prot protein existence level 1. Required for uptake of DNA by competent cells. From Bacillus subtilis (strain 168).
   2470..2496    +  misc_feature   bom (fragment): basis of mobility region from pBR322
   2595..2650    -  rep_origin     RSF ori (fragment): Plasmids containing the RSF 1030 origin of replication can be propagated in E. coli cells that contain additional plasmids with compatible origins.
   2738..3282    -  rep_origin     p15A ori: Plasmids containing the medium-copy-number p15A origin of replication can be propagated in E. coli cells that contain a second plasmid with the ColE1 origin.
   3367..3461    -  terminator     lambda t0 terminator: transcription terminator from phage lambda
   3485..382     -  CDS            cat (across the origin): CAT_ECOLX - Experimental evidence at protein level: Swiss-Prot protein existence level 1. This enzyme is an effector of chloramphenicol resistance in bacteria. From Escherichia coli. This protein is used as a marker in many commonly used cloning vectors, such as pACYC184.
>Addgene plasmid #60585 | pMemoryArray | depositor full sequence | sequence record 97266 | pMemoryArray sequence 3759 bps
CGTAACACGCCACATCTTGCGAATATATGTGTAGAAACTGCCGGAAATCGTCGTGGTATTCACTCCAGAG
CGATGAAAACGTTTCAGTTTGCTCATGGAAAACGGTGTAACAAGGGTGAACACTATCCCATATCACCAGC
TCACCGTCTTTCATTGCCATACGAAATTCCGGATGAGCATTCATCAGGCGGGCAAGAATGTGAATAAAGG
CCGGATAAAACTTGTGCTTATTTTTCTTTACGGTCTTTAAAAAGGCCGTAATATCCAGCTGAACGGTCTG
GTTATAGGTACATTGAGCAACTGACTGAAATGCCTCAAAATGTTCTTTACGATGCCATTGGGATATATCA
ACGGTGGTATATCCAGTGATTTTTTTCTCCATTTTAGCTTCCTTAGCTCCTGAAAATCTCGATAACTCAA
AAAATACGCCCGGTAGTGATCTTATTTCATTATGGTGAAAGTTGGAACCTCTTACGTGCCCGATCAACTC
GCGCGTAGGTGGACGGCGCAGAAGGGGAGTAGCTCTTCGCCGGACCGTCGACATACTGCTCAGCTCGTCG
TCGCCAAATGGATCCGAGCGTTGATCCGGTAAAACCGGATTCGGGGAATAGCCAAGAGCAGTGCCTTGCA
GAAGTTCTCGGGCGAGAATCTCGCGTAGACACATACATGAGCGTTTGTAAAGGAGACTGATAATGGCATG
TACAACTATACTCGTCGGTAAAAAGGCATCTTATCGGTAGTCCCGGTCGCCTCTCTCGACGAACCGCTTA
CATGCCTAGCCGATAAGCATTATTTAGGCACTACAACTAGTATAGTTGTACATGAAAAACGCTGTATTTT
TTTATCCATTTCCAAAGAGCGCCCAACGCGACCTGAAATTTGAATAAGACTGCTGCTTGTGTAAAGGCGA
TGATTGTTGTGAACATTAGAGGTCGTATCCTATCGCGATAATTCCATATCGTACAAAACGAATTACAAAT
TATTTGACCGCTAATTCAAATCAAGGGTTGAAAACTTTGTAATTTTTGGAGCGCCGGATCAGGGAGTGGA
CGGCCTGGGAGCGCTACACGCTGTGGCTGCGGTCGGTGCAAAAAGATTTGATGCCCGCTGCGCACATCTA
GTTAATGTCCGCAAGACTCCAGATCAGGGTGCGCAAGTTGTCAACGCTCCCAGGAGAGTTATCGACTTGC
GTATTAGGGAGACGAGAAACGTTCCGTCCGTCTGGGTCAGTTGGGCAAAGTTGATGACCGGGTCGTCCGT
TCCTTATCGGTGTAGGTCGATTTTGGACAGAAATATATGGGGCCAGTAAGCTTACAAGCTGAACCTGCGT
AAAAGTTAAGGTTAGGCATGTAAACTTAACTCTCACACAGGTTTATAACACCCAATCATCAGATAACTAT
GGCGGCACGTGCATTAACCACGGTTGTATCCCGTCTAAAGTACTCGTGCGTTGGTATACTTCAGTCTTAA
CCAATGCACCGGTTTGTGCGGATGCCTATTTTATTATGGAAGTTTGTTCACTCAACATTGCAAGACTGTA
CATACTTCCATAGTTTATTAATTTATATTGCGAAAAATAATTGGCGAACGAGGTAACTGGATACCTCATC
CGCCAATTAAAATTTGAGCACCATTGCCTTGGCGATCAGCATGAGGCTGCCTGAGATCCTCTAGAATAAT
TGGAAGTTCGGAATAACTATGCAGATACCTGATACACACTTCCAACAAAAACAACCACAAGCACGCTGAT
AATCAGCAAGACCACCAACATTTCCACCAATGTAAAAGCTTTAACCTTAGCTTATACACAAATCTAATTT
TCCATGTAGGCTGCACGACCCCGTCCAATAGTCAAAAGAGTGAGAGTTTTACTATCCTTGATTGAGATGT
AGGTTACTAAAATTATTTATATTTTCCAAATGGATTTTGCAGATTCCCAGATGCCCCTACAGAAAGAGGT
ACAAAACATTTATTGGAATTAATTAGTTCGTGTTTTGGATTGTTACACGTTCTCTAGCTTATGATCTGAG
CGTAAGTTGAAATATGTTTACTAATAAGACTTTATGGGTTGAGAGCGTCTTATTAGTAAACATATAAACG
TTCGTGGTAACTATGGGTGGTACAGGTGCCACATTAGTTGTACCATTTATGTTTATGTGGTTAACCCAGA
GGAACACTCCGTCGGTCGCGCACTAGGAAGAATTCCGAAGGTCCCTTAAATTTTAATAGCAGTTGTGTCA
CTATTTAGGTCTACCCAGTGACACAACTAACATACAAAACAATAACGGTTGTATTTGTAGAACTTGACCA
GTTGTTTTAGTAACATAAATACAACTCCGAATACTCATAGCCCCCCGATTCGCCAGGTACTTACGAGGAA
TTACTTATATCCGACTCACATGGATTGCTTATATTTACAGGACCAACTGGATCTGGAAAAACAACAACAA
TGTATGCGCGCTAGACCTCAGCGCTAGCGGAGTGTATACTGGCTTACTATGTTGGCACTGATGAGGGTGT
CAGTGAAGTGCTTCATGTGGCAGGAGAAAAAAGGCTGCACCGGTGCGTCAGCAGAATATGTGATACAGGA
TATATTCCGCTTCCTCGCTCACTGACTCGCTACGCTCGGTCGTTCGACTGCGGCGAGCGGAAATGGCTTA
CGAACGGGGCGGAGATTTCCTGGAAGATGCCAGGAAGATACTTAACAGGGAAGTGAGAGGGCCGCGGCAA
AGCCGTTTTTCCATAGGCTCCGCCCCCCTGACAAGCATCACGAAATCTGACGCTCAAATCAGTGGTGGCG
AAACCCGACAGGACTATAAAGATACCAGGCGTTTCCCCTGGCGGCTCCCTCGTGCGCTCTCCTGTTCCTG
CCTTTCGGTTTACCGGTGTCATTCCGCTGTTATGGCCGCGTTTGTCTCATTCCACGCCTGACACTCAGTT
CCGGGTAGGCAGTTCGCTCCAAGCTGGACTGTATGCACGAACCCCCCGTTCAGTCCGACCGCTGCGCCTT
ATCCGGTAACTATCGTCTTGAGTCCAACCCGGAAAGACATGCAAAAGCACCACTGGCAGCAGCCACTGGT
AATTGATTTAGAGGAGTTAGTCTTGAAGTCATGCGCCGGTTAAGGCTAAACTGAAAGGACAAGTTTTGGT
GACTGCGCTCCTCCAAGCCAGTTACCTCGGTTCAAAGAGTTGGTAGCTCAGAGAACCTTCGAAAAACCGC
CCTGCAAGGCGGTTTTTTCGTTTTCAGAGCAAGAGATTACGCGCAGACCAAAACGATCTCAAGAAGATCA
TCTTATTAAGGGGTCTGACGCTCAGTGGAACGAAAAGTATATATGAGTAAACTTGGTCTGACAGCTCGAG
GCTTGGATTCTCACCAATAAAAAACGCCCGGCGGCAACCGAGCGTTCTGAACAAATCCAGATGGAGTTCT
GAGGTCATTACTGGATCTATCAACAGGAGTCCAAGCGAGCTCGATATCAAATTACGCCCCGCCCTGCCAC
TCATCGCAGTACTGTTGTAATTCATTAAGCATTCTGCCGACATGGAAGCCATCACAAACGGCATGATGAA
CCTGAATCGCCAGCGGCATCAGCACCTTGTCGCCTTGCGTATAATATTTGCCCATGGTGAAAACGGGGGC
GAAGAAGTTGTCCATATTGGCCACGTTTAAATCAAAACTGGTGAAACTCACCCAGGGATTGGCTGAGACG
AAAAACATATTCTCAATAAACCCTTTAGGGAAATAGGCCAGGTTTTCAC
