>Addgene plasmid #60585 | pMemoryArray | addgene partial sequence | sequence record 105932 | CAT-R 5'-GCAACTGACTGAAATGCCTC-3'
TATCAACGGTGGTATATCCAGTGATTTTTTTCTCCATTTTAGCTTCCTTAGCTCCTGAAAATCTCGATAA
CTCAAAAAATACGCCCGGTAGTGATCTTATTTCATTATGGTGAAAGTTGGAACCTCTTACGTGCCCGATC
AACTCGCGCGTAGGTGGACGGCGCAGAAGGGGAGTAGCTCTTCGCCGGACCGTCGACATACTGCTCAGCT
CGTCGTCGCCAAATGGATCCGAGCGTTGATCCGGTAAAACCGGATTCGGGGAATAGCCAAGAGCAGTGCC
TTGCAGAAGTTCTCGGGCGAGAATCTCGCGTAGACACATACATGAGCGTTTGTAAAGGAGACTGATAATG
GCATGTACAACTATACTCGTCGGTAAAAAGGCATCTTATCGGTAGTCCCGGTCGCCTCTCTCGACGAACC
GCTTACATGCCTAGCCGATAAGCATTATTTAGGCACTACAACTAGTATAGTTGTACATGAAAAACGCTGT
ATTTTTTTATCCATTTCCAAAGAGCGCCCAACGCGACCTGAAATTTGAATAAGACTGCTGCTTGTGTAAA
GGCGATGATTGTTGTGAACATTAGAGGTCGTATCCTATCGCGATAATTCCATATCGTACAAAACGAATTA
CAAATTATTTGACCGCTAATTCAAATCAAGGGTTGAAAACTTTGTAATTTTTGGAGCGCCGGATCAGGGA
GTGGACGGCCTGGGAGCGCTACACGCTGTGGCTGCGGTCGGTGCAAAAAGATTTGATGCCCGCTGCGCAC
ATCTAGTTAATGTCCGCAAGACTCCAGATCAGGGTGCGCAAGTTGTCAACGCTCCCAGGAGAGTTATCGA
CTTGCGTATTAG
