>Addgene plasmid #60585 | pMemoryArray | addgene partial sequence | sequence record 106247 | L4440 5'-AGCGAGTCAGTGAGCGAG-3'
TTCTGCTGACGCACCGGTGCAGCCTTTTTTCTCCTGCCACATGAAGCACTTCACTGACACCCTCATCAGT
GCCAACATAGTAAGCCAGTATACACTCCGCTAGCGCTGAGGTCTAGCGCGCATACATTGTTGTTGTTTTT
CCAGATCCAGTTGGTCCTGTAAATATAAGCAATCCATGTGAGTCGGATATAAGTAATTCCTCGTAAGTAC
CTGGCGAATCGGGGGGCTATGAGTATTCGGAGTTGTATTTATGTTACTAAAACAACTGGTCAAGTTCTAC
AAATACAACCGTTATTGTTTTGTATGTTAGTTGTGTCACTGGGTAGACCTAAATAGTGACACAACTGCTA
TTAAAATTTAAGGGACCTTCGGAATTCTTCCTAGTGCGCGACCGACGGAGTGTTCCTCTGGGTTAACCAC
ATAAACATAAATGGTACAACTAATGTGGCACCTGTACCACCCATAGTTACCACGAACGTTTATATGTTTA
CTAATAAGACGCTCTCAACCCATAAAGTCTTATTAGTAAACATATTTCAACTTACGCTCAGATCATAAGC
TAGAGAACGTGTAACAATCCAAAACACGAACTAATTAATTCCAATAAATGTTTTGTACCTCTTTCTGTAG
GGGCATCTGGGAATCTGCAAAATCCATTTGGAAAATATAAATAATTTTAGTAACCTACATCTCAATCAAG
GATAGTAAAACTCTCACTCTTTTGACTATTGGACGGGGTCGTGCAGCCTACATGGAAAATTAGATTTGTG
TATAAGCTAAGGTTAAAGCTTTTACATTGGTGGAAATGTTGGTGGTCTTGCTGATTATCAGCGTGCTTGT
GGTTGTTT
